>Addgene plasmid #35188 | pTALE64G | depositor full sequence | sequence record 42839 | Open Reading Frame Starts at position: 906; 1 Region that can be altered between 909-1598
GACGGATCGGGAGATCTCCCGATCCCCTATGGTGCACTCTCAGTACAATCTGCTCTGATGCCGCATAGTT
AAGCCAGTATCTGCTCCCTGCTTGTGTGTTGGAGGTCGCTGAGTAGTGCGCGAGCAAAATTTAAGCTACA
ACAAGGCAAGGCTTGACCGACAATTGCATGAAGAATCTGCTTAGGGTTAGGCGTTTTGCGCTGCTTCGCG
ATGTACGGGCCAGATATACGCGTTGACATTGATTATTGACTAGTTATTAATAGTAATCAATTACGGGGTC
ATTAGTTCATAGCCCATATATGGAGTTCCGCGTTACATAACTTACGGTAAATGGCCCGCCTGGCTGACCG
CCCAACGACCCCCGCCCATTGACGTCAATAATGACGTATGTTCCCATAGTAACGCCAATAGGGACTTTCC
ATTGACGTCAATGGGTGGAGTATTTACGGTAAACTGCCCACTTGGCAGTACATCAAGTGTATCATATGCC
AAGTACGCCCCCTATTGACGTCAATGACGGTAAATGGCCCGCCTGGCATTATGCCCAGTACATGACCTTA
TGGGACTTTCCTACTTGGCAGTACATCTACGTATTAGTCATCGCTATTACCATGGTGATGCGGTTTTGGC
AGTACATCAATGGGCGTGGATAGCGGTTTGACTCACGGGGATTTCCAAGTCTCCACCCCATTGACGTCAA
TGGGAGTTTGTTTTGGCACCAAAATCAACGGGACTTTCCAAAATGTCGTAACAACTCCGCCCCATTGACG
CAAATGGGCGGTAGGCGTGTACGGTGGGAGGTCTATATAAGCAGAGCTCTCTGGCTAACTAGAGAACCCA
CTGCTTACTGGCTTATCGAAATTAATACGACTCACTATAGGGAGACCCAAGCTGGCTAGCGCCACCATGG
ACTACAAAGACCATGACGGTGATTATAAAGATCATGACATCGATTACAAGGATGACGATGACAAGATGGC
CCCCAAGAAGAAGAGGAAGGTGGGCATTCACCGCGGGGTACCTATGGTGGACTTGAGGACACTCGGTTAT
TCGCAACAGCAACAGGAGAAAATCAAGCCTAAGGTCAGGAGCACCGTCGCGCAACACCACGAGGCGCTTG
TGGGGCATGGCTTCACTCATGCGCATATTGTCGCGCTTTCACAGCACCCTGCGGCGCTTGGGACGGTGGC
TGTCAAATACCAAGATATGATTGCGGCCCTGCCCGAAGCCACGCACGAGGCAATTGTAGGGGTCGGTAAA
CAGTGGTCGGGAGCGCGAGCACTTGAGGCGCTGCTGACTGTGGCGGGTGAGCTTAGGGGGCCTCCGCTCC
AGCTCGACACCGGGCAGCTGCTGAAGATCGCGAAGAGAGGGGGAGTAACAGCGGTAGAGGCAGTGCACGC
CTGGCGCAATGCGCTCACCGGTGCCCCCCTGGAGACGGGCGCCGCTACAGGGCGCGTCCCATTCGCCATT
CAGGCTGCGCAACTGTTGGGAAGGGCGATCGGTGCGGGCCTCTTCGCTATTACGCCAGCTGGCGAAAGGG
GGATGTGCTGCAAGGCGATTAAGTTGGGTAACGCCAGGGTTTTCCCAGTCACGACGTTGTAAAACGACGG
CCAGTGAGCGCGCGTAATACGACTCACTATAGGGCGAATTGGGTACCGGGCCCCCCCTCGAGGTCCTCCA
GCTTTTGTTCCCTTTAGTGAGGGTTAATTGCGCGCTTGGCGTAATCATGGTCATAGCTGTTTCCTGTGTG
AAATTGTTATCCGCTCACAATTCCACACAACATACGAGCCGGAAGCATAAAGTGTAAAGCCTGGGGTGCC
TAATGAGTGAGCTAACTCACATTAATTGCGTTGCGCTCACTGCCCGCTTTCCACCGGTCGTCTCCAACGA
CCATCTGGTGGCGTTGGCATGTCTTGGTGGACGACCCGCGCTCGATGCAGTCAAAAAGGGTCTGCCTCAT
GCTCCCGCATTGATCAAAAGAACCAACCGGCGGATTCCCGAGAGAACTTCCCATCGAGTCGCGGATCACG
CGCAAGTGGTCCGCGTGCTCGGATTCTTCCAGTGTCACTCCCACCCCGCACAAGCGTTCGATGACGCCAT
GACTCAATTTGGTATGTCGAGACACGGACTGCTGCAGCTCTTTCGTAGAGTCGGTGTCACAGAACTCGAG
GCCCGCTCGGGCACACTGCCTCCCGCCTCCCAGCGGTGGGACAGGATTCTCCAAGCGAGCGGTATGAAAC
GCGCGAAGCCTTCACCTACGTCAACTCAGACACCTGACCAGGCGAGCCTTCATGCGTTCGCAGACTCGCT
GGAGAGGGATTTGGACGCGCCCTCGCCCATGCATGAAGGGGACCAAACTCGCGCGTCAGCTAGCCCCAAG
AAGAAGAGAAAGGTGGAGGCCAGCGGTTCCGGACGGGCTGACGCATTGGACGATTTTGATCTGGATATGC
TGGGAAGTGACGCCCTCGATGATTTTGACCTTGACATGCTTGGTTCGGATGCCCTTGATGACTTTGACCT
CGACATGCTCGGCAGTGACGCCCTTGATGATTTCGACCTGGACATGCTGATTAACTCTAGAGGCAGTGGA
GAGGGCAGAGGAAGTCTGCTAACATGCGGTGACGTCGAGGAGAATCCTGGCCCAGTGAGCAAGGGCGAGG
AGCTGTTCACCGGGGTGGTGCCCATCCTGGTCGAGCTGGACGGCGACGTAAACGGCCACAAGTTCAGCGT
GTCCGGCGAGGGCGAGGGCGATGCCACCTACGGCAAGCTGACCCTGAAGTTCATCTGCACCACCGGCAAG
CTGCCCGTGCCCTGGCCCACCCTCGTGACCACCCTGACCTACGGCGTGCAGTGCTTCAGCCGCTACCCCG
ACCACATGAAGCAGCACGACTTCTTCAAGTCCGCCATGCCCGAAGGCTACGTCCAGGAGCGCACCATCTT
CTTCAAGGACGACGGCAACTACAAGACCCGCGCCGAGGTGAAGTTCGAGGGCGACACCCTGGTGAACCGC
ATCGAGCTGAAGGGCATCGACTTCAAGGAGGACGGCAACATCCTGGGGCACAAGCTGGAGTACAACTACA
ACAGCCACAACGTCTATATCATGGCCGACAAGCAGAAGAACGGCATCAAGGTGAACTTCAAGATCCGCCA
CAACATCGAGGACGGCAGCGTGCAGCTCGCCGACCACTACCAGCAGAACACCCCCATCGGCGACGGCCCC
GTGCTGCTGCCCGACAACCACTACCTGAGCACCCAGTCCGCCCTGAGCAAAGACCCCAACGAGAAGCGCG
ATCACATGGTCCTGCTGGAGTTCGTGACCGCCGCCGGGATCACTCTCGGCATGGACGAGCTGTACAAGTA
ACTTAAGTTTAAACCGCTGATCAGCCTCGACTGTGCCTTCTAGTTGCCAGCCATCTGTTGTTTGCCCCTC
CCCCGTGCCTTCCTTGACCCTGGAAGGTGCCACTCCCACTGTCCTTTCCTAATAAAATGAGGAAATTGCA
TCGCATTGTCTGAGTAGGTGTCATTCTATTCTGGGGGGTGGGGTGGGGCAGGACAGCAAGGGGGAGGATT
GGGAAGACAATAGCAGGCATGCTGGGGATGCGGTGGGCTCTATGGCTTCTGAGGCGGAAAGAACCAGCTG
GGGCTCTAGGGGGTATCCCC
[124 nt withheld, positions 3661-3784]
C
[91 nt withheld, positions 3786-3876]
A
[49 nt withheld, positions 3878-3926]
CCTTTGACGTTGGAGTCCACGTTCTTT
[37 nt withheld, positions 3954-3990]
ACCCTATCTCGGTCTATTCTTTTGATTTATAAGGGATTTTGCCGATTTCGGCCTATTGGTTAAAAAATGA
GCTGATTTAACAAAAATTTAACGCGAATTAATTCTGTGGAATGTGTGTCAGTTAGGGTGTGGAAAGTCCC
CAGGCTCCCCAGCAGGCAGAAGTATGCAAAGCATGCATCTCAATTAGTCAGCAACCAGGTGTGGAAAGTC
CCCAGGCTCCCCAGCAGGCAGAAGTATGCAAAGCATGCATCTCAATTAGTCAGCAACCATAGTCCCGCCC
CTAACTCCGCCCATCCCGCCCCTAACTCCGCCCAGTTCCGCCCATTCTCCGCCCCATGGCTGACTAATTT
TTTTTATTTATGCAGAGGCCGAGGCCGCCTCTGCCTCTGAGCTATTCCAGAAGTAGTGAGGAGGCTTTTT
TGGAGGCCTAGGCTTTTGCAAAAAGCTCCCGGGAGCTTGTATATCCATTTTCGGATCTGATCAAGAGACA
GGATGAGGATCGTTTCGCATGATTGAACAAGATGGATTGCACGCAGGTTCTCCGGCCGCTTGGGTGGAGA
GGCTATTCGGCTATGACTGGGCACAACAGACAATCGGCTGCTCTGATGCCGCCGTGTTCCGGCTGTCAGC
GCAGGGGCGCCCGGTTCTTTTTGTCAAGACCGACCTGTCCGGTGCCCTGAATGAACTGCAGGACGAGGCA
GCGCGGCTATCGTGGCTGGCCACGACGGGCGTTCCTTGCGCAGCTGTGCTCGACGTTGTCACTGAAGCGG
GAAGGGACTGGCTGCTATTGGGCGAAGTGCCGGGGCAGGATCTCCTGTCATCTCACCTTGCTCCTGCCGA
GAAAGTATCCATCATGGCTGATGCAATGCGGCGGCTGCATACGCTTGATCCGGCTACCTGCCCATTCGAC
CACCAAGCGAAACATCGCATCGAGCGAGCACGTACTCGGATGGAAGCCGGTCTTGTCGATCAGGATGATC
TGGACGAAGAGCATCAGGGGCTCGCGCCAGCCGAACTGTTCGCCAGGCTCAAGGCGCGCATGCCCGACGG
CGAGGATCTCGTCGTGACCCATGGCGATGCCTGCTTGCCGAATATCATGGTGGAAAATGGCCGCTTTTCT
GGATTCATCGACTGTGGCCGGCTGGGTGTGGCGGACCGCTATCAGGACATAGCGTTGGCTACCCGTGATA
TTGCTGAAGAGCTTGGCGGCGAATGGGCTGACCGCTTCCTCGTGCTTTACGGTATCGCCGCTCCCGATTC
GCAGCGCATCGCCTTCTATCGCCTTCTTGACGAGTTCTTCTGAGCGGGACTCTGGGGTTCGAAATGACCG
ACCAAGCGACGCCCAACCTGCCATCACGAGATTTCGATTCCACCGCCGCCTTCTATGAAAGGTTGGGCTT
CGGAATCGTTTTCCGGGACGCCGGCTGGATGATCCTCCAGCGCGGGGATCTCATGCTGGAGTTCTTCGCC
CACCCCAACTTGTTTATTGCAGCTTATAATGGTTACAAATAAAGCAATAGCATCACAAATTTCACAAATA
AAGCATTTTTTTCACTGCATTCTAGTTGTGGTTTGTCCAAACTCATCAATGTATCTTATCATGTCTGTAT
ACCGTCGACCTCTAGCTAGAGCTTGGCGTAATCATGGTCATAGCTGTTTCCTGTGTGAAATTGTTATCCG
CTCACAATTCCACACAACATACGAGCCGGAAGCATAAAGTGTAAAGCCTGGGGTGCCTAATGAGTGAGCT
AACTCACATTAATTGCGTTGCGCTCACTGCCCGCTTTCCAGTCGGGAAACCTGTCGTGCCAGCTGCATTA
ATGAATCGGCCAACGCGCGGGGAGAGGCGGTTTGCGTATTGGGCGCTCTTCCGCTTCCTCGCTCACTGAC
TCGCTGCGCTCGGTCGTTCGGCTGCGGCGAGCGGTATCAGCTCACTCAAAGGCGGTAATACGGTTATCCA
CAGAATCAGGGGATAACGCAGGAAAGAACATGTGAGCAAAAGGCCAGCAAAAGGCCAGGAACCGTAAAAA
GGCCGCGTTGCTGGCGTTTTTCCATAGGCTCCGCCCCCCTGACGAGCATCACAAAAATCGACGCTCAAGT
CAGAGGTGGCGAAACCCGACAGGACTATAAAGATACCAGGCGTTTCCCCCTGGAAGCTCCCTCGTGCGCT
CTCCTGTTCCGACCCTGCCGCTTACCGGATACCTGTCCGCCTTTCTCCCTTCGGGAAGCGTGGCGCTTTC
TCATAGCTCACGCTGTAGGTATCTCAGTTCGGTGTAGGTCGTTCGCTCCAAGCTGGGCTGTGTGCACGAA
CCCCCCGTTCAGCCCGACCGCTGCGCCTTATCCGGTAACTATCGTCTTGAGTCCAACCCGGTAAGACACG
ACTTATCGCCACTGGCAGCAGCCACTGGTAACAGGATTAGCAGAGCGAGGTATGTAGGCGGTGCTACAGA
GTTCTTGAAGTGGTGGCCTAACTACGGCTACACTAGAAGAACAGTATTTGGTATCTGCGCTCTGCTGAAG
CCAGTTACCTTCGGAAAAAGAGTTGGTAGCTCTTGATCCGGCAAACAAACCACCGCTGGTAGCGGTTTTT
TTGTTTGCAAGCAGCAGATTACGCGCAGAAAAAAAGGATCTCAAGAAGATCCTTTGATCTTTTCTACGGG
GTCTGACGCTCAGTGGAACGAAAACTCACGTTAAGGGATTTTGGTCATGAGATTATCAAAAAGGATCTTC
ACCTAGATCCTTTTAAATTAAAAATGAAGTTTTAAATCAATCTAAAGTATATATGAGTAAACTTGGTCTG
ACAGTTACCAATGCTTAATCAGTGAGGCACCTATCTCAGCGATCTGTCTATTTCGTTCATCCATAGTTGC
CTGACTCCCCGTCGTGTAGATAACTACGATACGGGAGGGCTTACCATCTGGCCCCAGTGCTGCAATGATA
CCGCGAGACCCACGCTCACCGGCTCCAGATTTATCAGCAATAAACCAGCCAGCCGGAAGGGCCGAGCGCA
GAAGTGGTCCTGCAACTTTATCCGCCTCCATCCAGTCTATTAATTGTTGCCGGGAAGCTAGAGTAAGTAG
TTCGCCAGTTAATAGTTTGCGCAACGTTGTTGCCATTGCTACAGGCATCGTGGTGTCACGCTCGTCGTTT
GGTATGGCTTCATTCAGCTCCGGTTCCCAACGATCAAGGCGAGTTACATGATCCCCCATGTTGTGCAAAA
AAGCGGTTAGCTCCTTCGGTCCTCCGATCGTTGTCAGAAGTAAGTTGGCCGCAGTGTTATCACTCATGGT
TATGGCAGCACTGCATAATTCTCTTACTGTCATGCCATCCGTAAGATGCTTTTCTGTGACTGGTGAGTAC
TCAACCAAGTCATTCTGAGAATAGTGTATGCGGCGACCGAGTTGCTCTTGCCCGGCGTCAATACGGGATA
ATACCGCGCCACATAGCAGAACTTTAAAAGTGCTCATCATTGGAAAACGTTCTTCGGGGCGAAAACTCTC
AAGGATCTTACCGCTGTTGAGATCCAGTTCGATGTAACCCACTCGTGCACCCAACTGATCTTCAGCATCT
TTTACTTTCACCAGCGTTTCTGGGTGAGCAAAAACAGGAAGGCAAAATGCCGCAAAAAAGGGAATAAGGG
CGACACGGAAATGTTGAATACTCATACTCTTCCTTTTTCAATATTATTGAAGCATTTATCAGGGTTATTG
TCTCATGAGCGGATACATATTTGAATGTATTTAGAAAAATAAACAAATAGGGGTTCCGCGCACATTTCCC
CGAAAAGTGCCACCTGACGTC
Features (pLannotate 1.2.2; 32 found; start..end, strand, type, name):
     28..80      -  misc_feature   bom (fragment): basis of mobility region from pBR322
    235..614     +  enhancer       CMV enhancer: human cytomegalovirus immediate early enhancer
    615..818     +  promoter       CMV promoter: human cytomegalovirus (CMV) immediate early promoter
    814..847     +  LTR            5' LTR (truncated) (fragment): truncated 5' long terminal repeat (LTR) from HIV-1
    863..881     +  promoter       T7 promoter: promoter for bacteriophage T7 RNA polymerase
    910..975     +  CDS            3xFLAG: three tandem FLAG® epitope tags, followed by an enterokinase cleavage site
   1027..1431    +  CDS            avrXa10 (fragment): AVX10_XANOO - Experimental evidence at protein level: Swiss-Prot protein existence level 1. Avirulence protein. Induces the hypersensitive response (HR)in rice plants carrying the resistance gene Xa10. Activity depends on the presence of the core repeat domains; replacement with repeat domains from other proteins (AvrBs3 of X.euvesicatoria (AC P14727) or AvrXa7 of this organism) does not elicit the HR. Probably acts as a transcription factor in its host plant (rice) to induce plant resistance or disease. From Xanthomonas oryzae pv. oryzae.
   1439..1457    -  rep_origin     f1 ori (fragment): f1 bacteriophage origin of replication; arrow indicates direction of (+) strand synthesis
   1462..1617    -  CDS            lacZα (fragment): LacZα fragment of β-galactosidase; lacZ fragment
   1625..1643    +  promoter       T7 promoter: promoter for bacteriophage T7 RNA polymerase
   1652..1675    -  misc_feature   MCS (fragment): pBluescript multiple cloning site
   1691..1709    -  promoter       T3 promoter: promoter for bacteriophage T3 RNA polymerase
   1754..1770    -  protein_bind   lac operator: The lac repressor binds to the lac operator to inhibit transcription in E. coli. This inhibition can be relieved by adding lactose or isopropyl-β-D-thiogalactopyranoside (IPTG). lac repressor encoded by lacI
   1778..1808    -  promoter       lac promoter: promoter for the E. coli lac operon
   1823..1844    -  protein_bind   CAP binding site: CAP binding activates transcription in the presence of cAMP. E. coli catabolite activator protein
   1883..2389    +  CDS            avrBs3 (fragment): AVRB3_XANEU - Experimental evidence at protein level: Swiss-Prot protein existence level 1. Avirulence protein. Acts as a transcription factor in C.annuum plants. In susceptible plants lacking the Bs3 resistance gene induces expression of a number of genes, including genes homologous to a family of auxin-induced genes, alpha-expansin genes, pectate lyase, anthocyanidin glucoside rhamnosyl transferase and at least one transcription factor, UPA20. Their expression leads to plant hypertrophy in mesophyll cells, probably mainly mediated by UPA20 (PubMed:17962565). In resistant plants induces the h
   2540..2556    +  CDS            VP96 (fragment): 6 tandem repeats of the minimal activation domain of herpes simplex virus VP16 (Cheng et al., 2013)
   2645..3361    +  CDS            EGFP: the original enhanced GFP (Yang et al., 1996) mammalian codon-optimized
   3391..3615    +  polyA_signal   bGH poly(A) signal: bovine growth hormone polyadenylation signal
   3619..3640    +  promoter       SV40 promoter (fragment): SV40 enhancer and early promoter
   3661..4089    +  rep_origin     f1 ori (sequence partly withheld): f1 bacteriophage origin of replication; arrow indicates direction of (+) strand synthesis
   4103..4432    +  promoter       SV40 promoter: SV40 enhancer and early promoter
   4499..5290    +  CDS            neo: KKA2_KLEPN - Also known as kan, nptII. Experimental evidence at protein level: Swiss-Prot protein existence level 1. Resistance to kanamycin, neomycin, paromomycin, ribostamycin, butirosin and gentamicin B. From Klebsiella pneumoniae.
   5314..5472    +  CDS            ble (fragment): BLE_KLEPN - Experimental evidence at protein level: Swiss-Prot protein existence level 1. Binding protein with a strong affinity to the bleomycin family of antibiotics. Binds to CL990; an antimitotic-antibiotic compound. From Klebsiella pneumoniae.
   5467..5588    +  polyA_signal   SV40 poly(A) signal: SV40 polyadenylation signal
   5661..5677    -  protein_bind   lac operator: The lac repressor binds to the lac operator to inhibit transcription in E. coli. This inhibition can be relieved by adding lactose or isopropyl-β-D-thiogalactopyranoside (IPTG). lac repressor encoded by lacI
   5685..5715    -  promoter       lac promoter: promoter for the E. coli lac operon
   5730..5751    -  protein_bind   CAP binding site: CAP binding activates transcription in the presence of cAMP. E. coli catabolite activator protein
   5764..5856    -  CDS            lacI (fragment): lac repressor; lacI; The lac repressor binds to the lac operator to inhibit transcription in E. coli. This inhibition can be relieved by adding lactose or isopropyl-β-D-thiogalactopyranoside (IPTG).
   6039..6624    -  rep_origin     ori: high-copy-number ColE1/pMB1/pBR322/pUC origin of replication
   6795..7655    -  CDS            AmpR: β-lactamase; bla; confers resistance to ampicillin, carbenicillin, and related antibiotics
   7656..7760    -  promoter       AmpR promoter: bla
