[The description below was written by a language model from this plasmid's Addgene catalogue record and pLannotate feature annotations shown in this document.]
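Description:
pTALE64G is a mammalian expression plasmid built on the pcDNA3.1 backbone that serves as a Golden Gate destination vector for assembling custom TALE transcriptional activators. It was derived from the MR15 backbone, a mammalian-expression destination vector for a published Golden Gate TALE assembly system. In bacteria it is maintained at high copy through a ColE1/pUC-type origin with ampicillin resistance. An SV40 promoter-driven neomycin resistance cassette with an SV40 poly(A) signal allows G418 selection in mammalian cells, and an f1 origin is also present. The catalogue gives a total size of 7009 bp, whereas the annotated depositor sequence is 7,791 nt; the record does not explain the difference.

The expression unit is driven by the CMV enhancer/promoter and terminated by the bGH poly(A) signal. The open reading frame begins with a 3xFLAG tag, followed by a TAL effector N-terminal segment from Xanthomonas. A lacZα cassette with its own lac promoter and operator sits in the opposite orientation between this segment and the TALE C-terminal portion. The cloning sites are BsmBI sites, and this arrangement fits the listed X-gal/IPTG marker: replacing the lacZα stuffer with an assembled repeat array should allow blue/white screening for successful assemblies. The C-terminal portion is truncated to +63 according to the record and is fused to the VP64 activation domain, which the automated annotation picks up only as a short VP16-repeat fragment. A T2A skip peptide then links EGFP to the same transcript, so cells expressing the TALE activator also produce separate GFP and can be identified or sorted by fluorescence. Once a DNA-binding repeat array is inserted, the construct is used for targeted gene activation in mammalian cells.
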