Addgene plasmid #35188: pTALE64G
Purpose: Golden Gate Compatible TALE Transcription Factor using VP64 Domain with T2A-GFP addition
Depositing lab: Gang Bao. Depositing organization: Georgia Institute of Technology.
Backbone
  Vector backbone: pcDNA3.1
  Backbone manufacturer: Invitrogen
  Backbone size w/o insert (bp): 5428
  Total vector size (bp): 7009
  Modifications to backbone: Addition of TALE Transcription Factor motif with +63 C Terminus and VP64 domain. Also includes a T2A skip peptide followed by GFP under control of the same CMV promoter.
  Vector type: Mammalian Expression, TALEN
  Selectable markers: Neomycin (select with G418) ; XGAL/IPTG
Growth in bacteria
  Bacterial resistance: Ampicillin, 100 μg/mL
  Growth temperature: 37°C
  Growth strain: DH5alpha
  Growth instructions: LB + Antibiotics
  Copy number: High Copy
Gene/Insert
  Gene/Insert name: TAL Effector-VP64-T2A-eGFP
  Species: Xanthamonas oryzae
  Insert size (bp): 1581
  Mutation: +63 C Terminus, VP64 Domain, T2A-GFP
  Promoter: CMV
  Cloning method: Restriction Enzyme; 5′ cloning site BsmBI (not destroyed); 3′ cloning site BsmBI (not destroyed)
  Sequencing primers: 5′ GTAACAGCGGTAGAGGCAGTG; 3′ CGTCCACCAAGACATGCCAAC
Resource information
  A portion of this plasmid was derived from a plasmid made by: We modified the MR15 backbone provided by the Porteus lab at the Stanford University School of Medicine.
Terms and licenses: Academic/Nonprofit Terms; Industry Terms: Not Available to Industry
Depositor comments: MR15 is a designation vector for the Cermak et al Golden Gate system designed for expression in mammalian cells. Please acknowledge the principal investigator, Dr. Gang Bao, and include this article in your citations if you use this plasmid in a publication. Also, please include the text "Addgene plasmid 35188" in your Materials and Methods section.
How to cite: pTALE64G was a gift from Gang Bao (Addgene plasmid # 35188 ; http://n2t.net/addgene:35188 ; RRID:Addgene_35188)
