>Addgene plasmid #35188 | pTALE64G | addgene partial sequence | sequence record 71897 | CMV-F 5'-CGCAAATGGGCGGTAGGCGTG-3'
CCCACTGCTTACTGGCTTATCGAAATTAATACGACTCACTATAGGGAGACCCAAGCTGGCTAGCGCCACC
ATGGACTACAAAGACCATGACGGTGATTATAAAGATCATGACATCGATTACAAGGATGACGATGACAAGA
TGGCCCCCAAGAAGAAGAGGAAGGTGGGCATTCACCGCGGGGTACCTATGGTGGACTTGAGGACACTCGG
TTATTCGCAACAGCAACAGGAGAAAATCAAGCCTAAGGTCAGGAGCACCGTCGCGCAACACCACGAGGCG
CTTGTGGGGCATGGCTTCACTCATGCGCATATTGTCGCGCTTTCACAGCACCCTGCGGCGCTTGGGACGG
TGGCTGTCAAATACCAAGATATGATTGCGGCCCTGCCCGAAGCCACGCACGAGGCAATTGTAGGGGTCGG
TAAACAGTGGTCGGGAGCGCGAGCACTTGAGGCGCTGCTGACTGTGGCGGGTGAGCTTAGGGGGCCTCCG
CTCCAGCTCGACACCGGGCAGCTGCTGAAGATCGCGAAGAGAGGGGGAGTAACAGCGGTAGAGGCAGTGC
ACGCCTGGCGCAATGCGCTCACCGGTGCCCCCCTGGAGACGGGCGCCGCTACAGGGCGCGTCCCATTCGC
CATTCAGGCTGCGCAACTGTTGGGAAGGGCGATCGGTGCGGGCCTCTTCGCTATTACGCCAGCTGGCGAA
AGGGGGATGTGCTGCAAGGCGATTAAGTTGGGTAACGCCAGGGTTTTCCCAGTCACGACGTTGTAAAACG
ACGGCCAGTGAGCGCGCGTAATACGACTCACTATAGGGCGAATTGGGTACCGGGCCCCCCCTCGAGGTCC
TCCAGCTTTTGTTCCCTTTAGTGAGGGTTAATTGCGCGCTTGGCGTAATCATGGTCATAGCTGTTTCCTG
TGTGAAATTGTTATCCGCTCACAATTCCACACAACATACGAGCCGG
