>Addgene plasmid #35188 | pTALE64G | addgene partial sequence | sequence record 72068 | M13_pUC_fwd
CGCGCGTAATACGACTCACTATAGGGCGAATTGGGTACCGGGCCCCCCCTCGAGGTCCTCCAGCTTTTGT
TCCCTTTAGTGAGGGTTAATTGCGCGCTTGGCGTAATCATGGTCATAGCTGTTTCCTGTGTGAAATTGTT
ATCCGCTCACAATTCCACACAACATACGAGCCGGAAGCATAAAGTGTAAAGCCTGGGGTGCCTAATGAGT
GAGCTAACTCACATTAATTGCGTTGCGCTCACTGCCCGCTTTCCACCGGTCGTCTCCAACGACCATCTGG
TGGCGTTGGCATGTCTTGGTGGACGACCCGCGCTCGATGCAGTCAAAAAGGGTCTGCCTCATGCTCCCGC
ATTGATCAAAAGAACCAACCGGCGGATTCCCGAGAGAACTTCCCATCGAGTCGCGGATCACGCGCAAGTG
GTCCGCGTGCTCGGATTCTTCCAGTGTCACTCCCACCCCGCACAAGCGTTCGATGACGCCATGACTCAAT
TTGGTATGTCGAGACACGGACTGCTGCAGCTCTTTCGTAGAGTCGGTGTCACAGAACTCGAGGCCCGCTC
GGGCACACTGCCTCCCGCCTCCCAGCGGTGGGACAGGATTCTCCAAGCGAGCGGTATGAAACGCGCGAAG
CCTTCACCTACGTCAACTCAGACACCTGACCAGGCGAGCCTTCATGCGTTCGCAGACTCGCTGGAGAGGG
ATTTGGACGCGCCCTCGCCCATGCATGAAGGGGACCAAACTCGCGCGTCAGCTAGCCCCAAGAAGAAGAG
AAAGGTGGAGGCCAGCGGTTCCGGACGGGCTGACGCATTGGACGATTTTGATCTGGATATGCTGGGAAGT
GACGCCCTCGATGATTTTGACCTTGACATGCTTGGTTCGGATGCCCTTGATGACTTTGACCTCGACATGC
TCGGCAGTGACGCCCTTGATGATTTCGACCTGGACATGCTGATTAACTCTAGAGGCAGTGGAGAGGGCAG
AGGAAGTCTGCTAACATGCGGTGACGTCGAGGAGAATCCTGGCCCAGTGAGCAAGGGCGAGGAGCTGTTC
ACCGGGGTGGTGCCCATCCTGGTCGAGCTGGACGGCGACGTAAACGGCCACAAGTTCA
