>Addgene plasmid #35188 | pTALE64G | addgene partial sequence | sequence record 72069 | EGFP-N 5'-CGTCGCCGTCCAGCTCGACCAG-3'
CCGGTGAACAGCTCCTCGCCCTTGCTCACTGGGCCAGGATTCTCCTCGACGTCACCGCATGTTAGCAGAC
TTCCTCTGCCCTCTCCACTGCCTCTAGAGTTAATCAGCATGTCCAGGTCGAAATCATCAAGGGCGTCACT
GCCGAGCATGTCGAGGTCAAAGTCATCAAGGGCATCCGAACCAAGCATGTCAAGGTCAAAATCATCGAGG
GCGTCACTTCCCAGCATATCCAGATCAAAATCGTCCAATGCGTCAGCCCGTCCGGAACCGCTGGCCTCCA
CCTTTCTCTTCTTCTTGGGGCTAGCTGACGCGCGAGTTTGGTCCCCTTCATGCATGGGCGAGGGCGCGTC
CAAATCCCTCTCCAGCGAGTCTGCGAACGCATGAAGGCTCGCCTGGTCAGGTGTCTGAGTTGACGTAGGT
GAAGGCTTCGCGCGTTTCATACCGCTCGCTTGGAGAATCCTGTCCCACCGCTGGGAGGCGGGAGGCAGTG
TGCCCGAGCGGGCCTCGAGTTCTGTGACACCGACTCTACGAAAGAGCTGCAGCAGTCCGTGTCTCGACAT
ACCAAATTGAGTCATGGCGTCATCGAACGCTTGTGCGGGGTGGGAGTGACACTGGAAGAATCCGAGCACG
CGGACCACTTGCGCGTGATCCGCGACTCGATGGGAAGTTCTCTCGGGAATCCGCCGGTTGGTTCTTTTGA
TCAATGCGGGAGCATGAGGCAGACCCTTTTTGACTGCATCGAGCGCGGGTCGTCCACCAAGACATGCCAA
CGCCACCAGATGGTCGTTGGAGACGACCGGTGGAAAGCGGGCAGTGAGCGCAACGCAATTAATGTGAGTT
AGCTCACTCATTAGGCACCCCAGGCTTTACACTTTATGCTTCCGGCTCGTATGTTGTGTGGAATTGTGAG
CGGATAACAATTTCACACAGGAAACAGCTATGACCATGATTACGCCAAGCGCGCAATTAACCCTCACTAA
AGGGAACAAAAGCTGGAGGACCTCGAGGGGGGGCCCGGTACCCAATTCGCCCTATAGTGAGTCGTATTAC
GCGCGCTCACTGGCCGTCGTTTTACAACGTCGTGACTGGGAAAACCCTGGCGTTACCCAACTTAATCGCC
TTGCAG
