>Addgene plasmid #35188 | pTALE64G | addgene partial sequence | sequence record 72070 | BGH-rev 5'-TAGAAGGCACAGTCGAGG-3'
TTAGTTACTTGTACAGCTCGTCCATGCCGAGAGTGATCCCGGCGGCGGTCACGAACTCCAGCAGGACCAT
GTGATCGCGCTTCTCGTTGGGGTCTTTGCTCAGGGCGGACTGGGTGCTCAGGTAGTGGTTGTCGGGCAGC
AGCACGGGGCCGTCGCCGATGGGGGTGTTCTGCTGGTAGTGGTCGGCGAGCTGCACGCTGCCGTCCTCGA
TGTTGTGGCGGATCTTGAAGTTCACCTTGATGCCGTTCTTCTGCTTGTCGGCCATGATATAGACGTTGTG
GCTGTTGTAGTTGTACTCCAGCTTGTGCCCCAGGATGTTGCCGTCCTCCTTGAAGTCGATGCCCTTCAGC
TCGATGCGGTTCACCAGGGTGTCGCCCTCGAACTTCACCTCGGCGCGGGTCTTGTAGTTGCCGTCGTCCT
TGAAGAAGATGGTGCGCTCCTGGACGTAGCCTTCGGGCATGGCGGACTTGAAGAAGTCGTGCTGCTTCAT
GTGGTCGGGGTAGCGGCTGAAGCACTGCACGCCGTAGGTCAGGGTGGTCACGAGGGTGGGCCAGGGCACG
GGCAGCTTGCCGGTGGTGCAGATGAACTTCAGGGTCAGCTTGCCGTAGGTGGCATCGCCCTCGCCCTCGC
CGGACACGCTGAACTTGTGGCCGTTTACGTCGCCGTCCAGCTCGACCAGGATGGGCACCACCCCGGTGAA
CAGCTCCTCGCCCTTGCTCACTGGGCCAGGATTCTCCTCGACGTCACCGCATGTTAGCAGACTTCCTCTG
CCCTCTCCACTGCCTCTAGAGTTAATCAGCATGTCCAGGTCGAAATCATCAAGGGCGTCACTGCCGAGCA
TGTCGAGGTCAAAGTCATCAAGGGCATCCGAACCAAGCATGTCAAGGTCAAAATCATCGAGGGCGTCACT
TCCCAGCATATCCAGATCAAAATCGTCCAATGCGTCAGCCCGTCCGGAACCGCTGGCCTCCACCTTTCTC
TTCTTCTTGGGGCTAGCTGACGCGCGAGTTTGGTCCCCTTCATGCATGGGCGAGGGCGCGTCCAAATCCC
TCTCCAGCGAGTCTGCGAACGCATGAAGGCTCGCCTGGTCAGGTGTCTGAGTTGACGTAGGTGAAGGCTT
C
